Addgene plasmid #222611: MAC3-FGFR1
Purpose: Expression of MAC3-tagged FGFR1
Depositing lab: Markku Varjosalo. Depositing organization: University of Helsinki, Institute of Biotechnology. Publication: Analyzing Protein Interactions by MAC-Tag Approaches. Liu X, Salokas K, Keskitalo S, Martinez-Botia P, Varjosalo M. Methods Mol Biol. 2023;2690:281-297. doi: 10.1007/978-1-0716-3327-4_24. PubMed 37450155.
Backbone
  Vector backbone: MAC3-tag-C (Addgene #185481)
  Vector type: Mammalian Expression, Bacterial Expression
Growth in bacteria
  Bacterial resistance: Ampicillin, 100 μg/mL
  Growth temperature: 37°C
  Growth strain: DH5alpha
  Copy number: High Copy
Gene/Insert
  Gene/Insert name: FGFR1
  Species: H. sapiens (human)
  Insert size (bp): 2466
  Entrez Gene: FGFR1 (a.k.a. BFGFR, CD331, CEK, ECCL, FGFBR, FGFR-1, FLG, FLT-2, FLT2, HBGFR, HH2, HRTFDS, KAL2, N-SAM, OGD, bFGF-R-1)
  Promoter: CMV
  Tag / fusion protein: MAC3 (C terminal on insert)
  Cloning method: Gateway Cloning
Terms and licenses: Academic/Nonprofit Terms; Industry Terms
How to cite: MAC3-FGFR1 was a gift from Markku Varjosalo (Addgene plasmid # 222611 ; http://n2t.net/addgene:222611 ; RRID:Addgene_222611)
