[The description below was written by a language model from this plasmid's Addgene catalogue record and pLannotate feature annotations shown in this document.]
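Description:
MAC3-FGFR1 is a mammalian expression plasmid of about 8.3 kb, built on the MAC3-tag-C backbone, that produces human FGFR1 carrying a C-terminal MAC3 tag. It is maintained in E. coli through a high-copy ColE1/pUC-type origin and an ampicillin resistance gene (β-lactamase with its own promoter). A partial f1 origin and lac promoter/operator remnants are also annotated in the backbone.

The FGFR1 open reading frame (roughly 2.5 kb) encodes the fibroblast growth factor receptor tyrosine kinase. It was introduced by Gateway cloning and lies between attB1 and attB2 sites. Transcription is driven by the CMV enhancer and promoter. Short tet operator-like fragments are annotated immediately downstream of the promoter, which suggests a tetracycline-regulatable CMV/TetO arrangement, although the record lists the promoter only as CMV. Downstream of attB2 and in the same orientation, the annotation detects a partial match to BioID2, a promiscuous biotin ligase. This indicates that the tag contains a proximity-biotinylation module, but the record does not spell out the full composition of the MAC3 tag. A bGH polyadenylation signal ends the transcription unit.

An FRT site sits directly upstream of a hygromycin resistance gene that has no complete promoter of its own, followed by an SV40 poly(A) signal. This layout is typical of vectors designed for FLP-mediated integration into a genomic FRT landing site, where insertion activates hygromycin resistance and yields isogenic stable lines. The associated publication concerns MAC-tag methods for analysing protein interactions, so the construct is suited to mapping FGFR1 interaction partners and its proximal proteome.
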