Features (pLannotate 1.2.2; 24 found; start..end, strand, type, name):
    380..583     +  promoter       CMV promoter: human cytomegalovirus (CMV) immediate early promoter
    585..604     +  promoter       PLtetO-1 promoter (fragment): modified phage lambda PL promoter with tet operator sites (Lutz and Bujard, 1997)
    606..625     +  promoter       PLtetO-1 promoter (fragment): modified phage lambda PL promoter with tet operator sites (Lutz and Bujard, 1997)
    633..666     +  promoter       TRE3GV promoter (fragment): 3rd-generation Tet-responsive promoter that can be activated by binding of Tet-On® 3G, optimized for retroviral and lentiviral vectors
    801..825     +  protein_bind   attB1: mutant version of attB; recombination site for the Gateway® BP reaction BP Clonase™
    831..3290    +  CDS            FGFR1: FGFR1_HUMAN - Also known as BFGFR, CEK, FGFBR, FLG, FLT2, HBGFR. Experimental evidence at protein level: Swiss-Prot protein existence level 1. Tyrosine-protein kinase that acts as cell-surface receptor for fibroblast growth factors and plays an essential role in the regulation of embryonic development, cell proliferation, differentiation and migration. Required for normal mesoderm patterning and correct axial organization during embryonic development, normal skeletogenesis and normal development of the gonadotropin-releasing hormone (GnRH) neuronal system. Phosphorylates PLCG1, FRS2, GAB1 and
   3295..3319    -  protein_bind   attB2: mutant version of attB; recombination site for the Gateway® BP reaction BP Clonase™
   3510..4019    +  CDS            BioID2 (fragment): promiscuous R40G mutant of a biotin protein ligase from Aquifex aeolicus (Kim et al., 2016)
   4069..4293    +  polyA_signal   bGH poly(A) signal: bovine growth hormone polyadenylation signal
   4297..4318    +  promoter       SV40 promoter (fragment): SV40 enhancer and early promoter
   4339..4572    +  rep_origin     f1 ori (fragment) (sequence partly withheld): f1 bacteriophage origin of replication; arrow indicates direction of (+) strand synthesis
   4577..4624    +  protein_bind   FRT: FLP-mediated recombination occurs in the 8-bp core sequence TCTAGAAA (Turan and Bode, 2011). FLP recombinase from the Saccharomyces cerevisiae 2μ plasmid
   4632..5654    +  CDS            HygR: aminoglycoside phosphotransferase from E. coli; aph(4)-Ia; confers resistance to hygromycin
   5664..5789    +  CDS            ble (fragment): BLE_KLEPN - Experimental evidence at protein level: Swiss-Prot protein existence level 1. Binding protein with a strong affinity to the bleomycin family of antibiotics. Binds to CL990; an antimitotic-antibiotic compound. From Klebsiella pneumoniae.
   5784..5905    +  polyA_signal   SV40 poly(A) signal: SV40 polyadenylation signal
   5978..5994    -  protein_bind   lac operator: The lac repressor binds to the lac operator to inhibit transcription in E. coli. This inhibition can be relieved by adding lactose or isopropyl-β-D-thiogalactopyranoside (IPTG). lac repressor encoded by lacI
   6002..6032    -  promoter       lac promoter: promoter for the E. coli lac operon
   6047..6068    -  protein_bind   CAP binding site: CAP binding activates transcription in the presence of cAMP. E. coli catabolite activator protein
   6081..6173    -  CDS            lacI (fragment): lac repressor; lacI; The lac repressor binds to the lac operator to inhibit transcription in E. coli. This inhibition can be relieved by adding lactose or isopropyl-β-D-thiogalactopyranoside (IPTG).
   6356..6944    -  rep_origin     ori: high-copy-number ColE1/pMB1/pBR322/pUC origin of replication
   7115..7975    -  CDS            AmpR: β-lactamase; bla; confers resistance to ampicillin, carbenicillin, and related antibiotics
   7976..8080    -  promoter       AmpR promoter: bla
   8139..8191    -  misc_feature   bom (fragment): basis of mobility region from pBR322
   8346..379     +  enhancer       CMV enhancer (across the origin): human cytomegalovirus immediate early enhancer
>Addgene plasmid #222611 | MAC3-FGFR1 | addgene full sequence | sequence record 441383 | Addgene NGS Result
ACATTGATTATTGACTAGTTATTAATAGTAATCAATTACGGGGTCATTAGTTCATAGCCCATATATGGAG
TTCCGCGTTACATAACTTACGGTAAATGGCCCGCCTGGCTGACCGCCCAACGACCCCCGCCCATTGACGT
CAATAATGACGTATGTTCCCATAGTAACGCCAATAGGGACTTTCCATTGACGTCAATGGGTGGAGTATTT
ACGGTAAACTGCCCACTTGGCAGTACATCAAGTGTATCATATGCCAAGTACGCCCCCTATTGACGTCAAT
GACGGTAAATGGCCCGCCTGGCATTATGCCCAGTACATGACCTTATGGGACTTTCCTACTTGGCAGTACA
TCTACGTATTAGTCATCGCTATTACCATGGTGATGCGGTTTTGGCAGTACATCAATGGGCGTGGATAGCG
GTTTGACTCACGGGGATTTCCAAGTCTCCACCCCATTGACGTCAATGGGAGTTTGTTTTGGCACCAAAAT
CAACGGGACTTTCCAAAATGTCGTAACAACTCCGCCCCATTGACGCAAATGGGCGGTAGGCGTGTACGGT
GGGAGGTCTATATAAGCAGAGCTCTCCCTATCAGTGATAGAGATCTCCCTATCAGTGATAGAGATCGTCG
ACGAGCTCGTTTAGTGAACCGTCAGATCGCCTGGAGACGCCATCCACGCTGTTTTGACCTCCATAGAAGA
CACCGGGACCGATCCAGCCTCCGGACTCTAGCGTTTAAACTTAAGCTTGGTACCGAGCTCGGATCCACTA
GTCCAGTGTGGTGGAATTCTGCAGATATCAACAAGTTTGTACAAAAAAGCAGGCTCCACCATGTGGAGCT
GGAAGTGCCTCCTCTTCTGGGCTGTGCTGGTCACAGCCACACTCTGCACCGCTAGGCCGTCCCCGACCTT
GCCTGAACAAGCCCAGCCCTGGGGAGCCCCTGTGGAAGTGGAGTCCTTCCTGGTCCACCCCGGTGACCTG
CTGCAGCTTCGCTGTCGGCTGCGGGACGATGTGCAGAGCATCAACTGGCTGCGGGACGGGGTGCAGCTGG
CGGAAAGCAACCGCACCCGCATCACAGGGGAGGAGGTGGAGGTGCAGGACTCCGTGCCCGCAGACTCCGG
CCTCTATGCTTGCGTAACCAGCAGCCCCTCGGGCAGTGACACCACCTACTTCTCCGTCAATGTTTCAGAT
GCTCTCCCCTCCTCGGAGGATGATGATGATGATGATGACTCCTCTTCAGAGGAGAAAGAAACAGATAACA
CCAAACCAAACCCCGTAGCTCCATATTGGACATCCCCAGAAAAGATGGAAAAGAAATTGCATGCAGTGCC
GGCTGCCAAGACAGTGAAGTTCAAATGCCCTTCCAGTGGGACCCCAAACCCCACACTGCGCTGGTTGAAA
AATGGCAAAGAATTCAAACCTGACCACAGAATTGGAGGCTACAAGGTCCGTTATGCCACCGGGAGCATCA
TAATGGACTCTGTGGTGCCCTCTGACAAGGGCAACTACACCTGCATTGTGGAGAATGAGTACGGCAGCAT
CAACCACACATACCAGCTGGATGTCGTGGAGCGGTCCCCTCACCGGCCCATCCTGCAAGCAGGGTTGCCC
GCCAACAAAACAGTGGCCCTGGGTAGCAACGTGGAGTTCATGTGTAAGGTGTACAGTGACCCGCAGCCGC
ACATCCAGTGGCTAAAGCACATCGAGGTGAATGGGAGCAAGATTGGCCCAGACAACCTGCCTTATGTCCA
GATCTTGAAGACTGCTGGAGTTAATACCACCGACAAAGAGATGGAGGTGCTTCACTTAAGAAATGTCTCC
TTTGAGGACGCAGGGGAGTATACGTGCTTGGCGGGTAACTCTATCGGACTCTCCCATCACTCTGCATGGT
TGACCGTTCTGGAAGCCCTGGAAGAGAGGCCGGCAGTGATGACCTCGCCCCTGTACCTGGAGATCATCAT
CTATTGCACAGGGGCCTTCCTCATCTCCTGCATGGTGGGGTCGGTCATCGTCTACAAGATGAAGAGTGGT
ACCAAGAAGAGTGACTTCCACAGCCAGATGGCTGTGCACAAGCTGGCCAAGAGCATCCCTCTGCGCAGAC
AGGTAACAGTGTCTGCTGACTCCAGTGCATCCATGAACTCTGGGGTTCTTCTGGTTCGGCCATCACGGCT
CTCCTCCAGTGGGACTCCCATGCTAGCAGGGGTCTCTGAGTATGAGCTTCCCGAAGACCCTCGCTGGGAG
CTGCCTCGGGACAGACTGGTCTTAGGCAAACCCCTGGGAGAGGGCTGCTTTGGGCAGGTGGTGTTGGCAG
AGGCTATCGGGCTGGACAAGGACAAACCCAACCGTGTGACCAAAGTGGCTGTGAAGATGTTGAAGTCGGA
CGCAACAGAGAAAGACTTGTCAGACCTGATCTCAGAAATGGAGATGATGAAGATGATCGGGAAGCATAAG
AATATCATCAACCTGCTGGGGGCCTGCACGCAGGATGGTCCCTTGTATGTCATCGTGGAGTATGCCTCCA
AGGGCAACCTGCGGGAGTACCTGCAGGCCCGGAGGCCCCCAGGGCTGGAATACTGCTACAACCCCAGCCA
CAACCCAGAGGAGCAGCTCTCCTCCAAGGACCTGGTGTCCTGCGCCTACCAGGTGGCCCGAGGCATGGAG
TATCTGGCCTCCAAGAAGTGCATACACCGAGACCTGGCAGCCAGGAATGTCCTGGTGACAGAGGACAATG
TGATGAAGATAGCAGACTTTGGCCTCGCACGGGACATTCACCACATCGACTACTATAAAAAGACAACCAA
CGGCCGACTGCCTGTGAAGTGGATGGCACCCGAGGCATTATTTGACCGGATCTACACCCACCAGAGTGAT
GTGTGGTCTTTCGGGGTGCTCCTGTGGGAGATCTTCACTCTGGGCGGCTCCCCATACCCCGGTGTGCCTG
TGGAGGAACTTTTCAAGCTGCTGAAGGAGGGTCACCGCATGGACAAGCCCAGTAACTGCACCAACGAGCT
GTACATGATGATGCGGGACTGCTGGCATGCAGTGCCCTCACAGAGACCCACCTTCAAGCAGCTGGTGGAA
GACCTGGACCGCATCGTGGCCTTGACCTCCAACCAGGAGTACCTGGACCTGTCCATGCCCCTGGACCAGT
ACTCCCCCAGCTTTCCCGACACCCGGAGCTCTACGTGCTCCTCAGGGGAGGATTCCGTCTTCTCTCATGA
GCCGCTGCCCGAGGAGCCCTGCCTGCCCCGACACCCAGCCCAGCTTGCCAATGGCGGACTCAAACGCCGC
TTGGACCCAGCTTTCTTGTACAAAGTGGTTGATATCAAGGCCGCCGACATCACCAGCCTGTACAAGAAAG
TGGGGTGGAGCCATCCCCAGTTCGAGAAGGGCGGAGGATCTGGCGGCGGAAGCGGCGGAGGAAGCTGGTC
CCACCCTCAGTTTGAGAAAGGCACCGAGCTGGGCAGCACCATGGCCAGCTACCCCTACGACGTGCCCGAC
TACGCCGACTTCAAGAACCTGATCTGGCTGAAGGAGGTGGACAGCACCCAGGAGAGACTGAAGGAGTGGA
ACGTGTCCTACGGCACCGCCCTGGTGGCCGACAGACAGACCAAGGGCAGAGGCGGCCCGGGCAGAAAGTG
GCTGAGCCAGGAGGGCGGCCTGTACTTCAGCTTCCTGCTGAACCCCAAGGAGTTCGAGAACCTGCTGCAG
CTGCCCCTGGTGCTGGGCCTGAGCGTGAGCGAGGCCCTGGAGGAGATCACCGAGATCCCCTTCAGCCTGA
AGTGGCCCAACGACGTGTACTTCCAGGAGAAGAAGGTGAGCGGCGTGCTGTGCGAGCTGAGCAAGGACAA
GCTGATCGTGGGCATCGGCATCAACGTGAACCAGAGAGAGATCCCCGAGGAGATCAAGGACAGAGCCACC
ACCCTGTACGAGATCACCGGCAAGGACTGGGACAGAAAGGAGGTGCTGCTGAAGGTGCTGAAGAGAATCA
GCGAGAACCTGAAGAAGTTCAAGGAGAAGTGATGACTCGAGTCTAGAGGGCCCGTTTAAACCCGCTGATC
AGCCTCGACTGTGCCTTCTAGTTGCCAGCCATCTGTTGTTTGCCCCTCCCCCGTGCCTTCCTTGACCCTG
GAAGGTGCCACTCCCACTGTCCTTTCCTAATAAAATGAGGAAATTGCATCGCATTGTCTGAGTAGGTGTC
ATTCTATTCTGGGGGGTGGGGTGGGGCAGGACAGCAAGGGGGAGGATTGGGAAGACAATAGCAGGCATGC
TGGGGATGCGGTGGGCTCTATGGCTTCTGAGGCGGAAAGAACCAGCTGGGGCTCTAGGGGGTATCCCC
[124 nt withheld, positions 4339-4462]
C
[91 nt withheld, positions 4464-4554]
AGGGTGATGGTTCACGTACCTAGAAGTTCCTATTCCGAAGTTCCTATTCTCTAGAAAGTATAGGAACTTC
CTTGGCCAAAAAGCCTGAACTCACCGCGACGTCTGTCGAGAAGTTTCTGATCGAAAAGTTCGACAGCGTC
TCCGACCTGATGCAGCTCTCGGAGGGCGAAGAATCTCGTGCTTTCAGCTTCGATGTAGGAGGGCGTGGAT
ATGTCCTGCGGGTAAATAGCTGCGCCGATGGTTTCTACAAAGATCGTTATGTTTATCGGCACTTTGCATC
GGCCGCGCTCCCGATTCCGGAAGTGCTTGACATTGGGGAATTCAGCGAGAGCCTGACCTATTGCATCTCC
CGCCGTGCACAGGGTGTCACGTTGCAAGACCTGCCTGAAACCGAACTGCCCGCTGTTCTGCAGCCGGTCG
CGGAGGCCATGGATGCGATCGCTGCGGCCGATCTTAGCCAGACGAGCGGGTTCGGCCCATTCGGACCGCA
AGGAATCGGTCAATACACTACATGGCGTGATTTCATATGCGCGATTGCTGATCCCCATGTGTATCACTGG
CAAACTGTGATGGACGACACCGTCAGTGCGTCCGTCGCGCAGGCTCTCGATGAGCTGATGCTTTGGGCCG
AGGACTGCCCCGAAGTCCGGCACCTCGTGCACGCGGATTTCGGCTCCAACAATGTCCTGACGGACAATGG
CCGCATAACAGCGGTCATTGACTGGAGCGAGGCGATGTTCGGGGATTCCCAATACGAGGTCGCCAACATC
TTCTTCTGGAGGCCGTGGTTGGCTTGTATGGAGCAGCAGACGCGCTACTTCGAGCGGAGGCATCCGGAGC
TTGCAGGATCGCCGCGGCTCCGGGCGTATATGCTCCGCATTGGTCTTGACCAACTCTATCAGAGCTTGGT
TGACGGCAATTTCGATGATGCAGCTTGGGCGCAGGGTCGATGCGACGCAATCGTCCGATCCGGAGCCGGG
ACTGTCGGGCGTACACAAATCGCCCGCAGAAGCGCGGCCGTCTGGACCGATGGCTGTGTAGAAGTACTCG
CCGATAGTGGAAACCGACGCCCCAGCACTCGTCCGAGGGCAAAGGAATAGCACGTACTACGAGATTTCGA
TTCCACCGCCGCCTTCTATGAAAGGTTGGGCTTCGGAATCGTTTTCCGGGACGCCGGCTGGATGATCCTC
CAGCGCGGGGATCTCATGCTGGAGTTCTTCGCCCACCCCAACTTGTTTATTGCAGCTTATAATGGTTACA
AATAAAGCAATAGCATCACAAATTTCACAAATAAAGCATTTTTTTCACTGCATTCTAGTTGTGGTTTGTC
CAAACTCATCAATGTATCTTATCATGTCTGTATACCGTCGACCTCTAGCTAGAGCTTGGCGTAATCATGG
TCATAGCTGTTTCCTGTGTGAAATTGTTATCCGCTCACAATTCCACACAACATACGAGCCGGAAGCATAA
AGTGTAAAGCCTGGGGTGCCTAATGAGTGAGCTAACTCACATTAATTGCGTTGCGCTCACTGCCCGCTTT
CCAGTCGGGAAACCTGTCGTGCCAGCTGCATTAATGAATCGGCCAACGCGCGGGGAGAGGCGGTTTGCGT
ATTGGGCGCTCTTCCGCTTCCTCGCTCACTGACTCGCTGCGCTCGGTCGTTCGGCTGCGGCGAGCGGTAT
CAGCTCACTCAAAGGCGGTAATACGGTTATCCACAGAATCAGGGGATAACGCAGGAAAGAACATGTGAGC
AAAAGGCCAGCAAAAGGCCAGGAACCGTAAAAAGGCCGCGTTGCTGGCGTTTTTCCATAGGCTCCGCCCC
CCTGACGAGCATCACAAAAATCGACGCTCAAGTCAGAGGTGGCGAAACCCGACAGGACTATAAAGATACC
AGGCGTTTCCCCCTGGAAGCTCCCTCGTGCGCTCTCCTGTTCCGACCCTGCCGCTTACCGGATACCTGTC
CGCCTTTCTCCCTTCGGGAAGCGTGGCGCTTTCTCATAGCTCACGCTGTAGGTATCTCAGTTCGGTGTAG
GTCGTTCGCTCCAAGCTGGGCTGTGTGCACGAACCCCCCGTTCAGCCCGACCGCTGCGCCTTATCCGGTA
ACTATCGTCTTGAGTCCAACCCGGTAAGACACGACTTATCGCCACTGGCAGCAGCCACTGGTAACAGGAT
TAGCAGAGCGAGGTATGTAGGCGGTGCTACAGAGTTCTTGAAGTGGTGGCCTAACTACGGCTACACTAGA
AGAACAGTATTTGGTATCTGCGCTCTGCTGAAGCCAGTTACCTTCGGAAAAAGAGTTGGTAGCTCTTGAT
CCGGCAAACAAACCACCGCTGGTAGCGGTGGTTTTTTTGTTTGCAAGCAGCAGATTACGCGCAGAAAAAA
AGGATCTCAAGAAGATCCTTTGATCTTTTCTACGGGGTCTGACGCTCAGTGGAACGAAAACTCACGTTAA
GGGATTTTGGTCATGAGATTATCAAAAAGGATCTTCACCTAGATCCTTTTAAATTAAAAATGAAGTTTTA
AATCAATCTAAAGTATATATGAGTAAACTTGGTCTGACAGTTACCAATGCTTAATCAGTGAGGCACCTAT
CTCAGCGATCTGTCTATTTCGTTCATCCATAGTTGCCTGACTCCCCGTCGTGTAGATAACTACGATACGG
GAGGGCTTACCATCTGGCCCCAGTGCTGCAATGATACCGCGAGACCCACGCTCACCGGCTCCAGATTTAT
CAGCAATAAACCAGCCAGCCGGAAGGGCCGAGCGCAGAAGTGGTCCTGCAACTTTATCCGCCTCCATCCA
GTCTATTAATTGTTGCCGGGAAGCTAGAGTAAGTAGTTCGCCAGTTAATAGTTTGCGCAACGTTGTTGCC
ATTGCTACAGGCATCGTGGTGTCACGCTCGTCGTTTGGTATGGCTTCATTCAGCTCCGGTTCCCAACGAT
CAAGGCGAGTTACATGATCCCCCATGTTGTGCAAAAAAGCGGTTAGCTCCTTCGGTCCTCCGATCGTTGT
CAGAAGTAAGTTGGCCGCAGTGTTATCACTCATGGTTATGGCAGCACTGCATAATTCTCTTACTGTCATG
CCATCCGTAAGATGCTTTTCTGTGACTGGTGAGTACTCAACCAAGTCATTCTGAGAATAGTGTATGCGGC
GACCGAGTTGCTCTTGCCCGGCGTCAATACGGGATAATACCGCGCCACATAGCAGAACTTTAAAAGTGCT
CATCATTGGAAAACGTTCTTCGGGGCGAAAACTCTCAAGGATCTTACCGCTGTTGAGATCCAGTTCGATG
TAACCCACTCGTGCACCCAACTGATCTTCAGCATCTTTTACTTTCACCAGCGTTTCTGGGTGAGCAAAAA
CAGGAAGGCAAAATGCCGCAAAAAAGGGAATAAGGGCGACACGGAAATGTTGAATACTCATACTCTTCCT
TTTTCAATATTATTGAAGCATTTATCAGGGTTATTGTCTCATGAGCGGATACATATTTGAATGTATTTAG
AAAAATAAACAAATAGGGGTTCCGCGCACATTTCCCCGAAAAGTGCCACCTGACGTCGACGGATCGGGAG
ATCTCCCGATCCCCTATGGTGCACTCTCAGTACAATCTGCTCTGATGCCGCATAGTTAAGCCAGTATCTG
CTCCCTGCTTGTGTGTTGGAGGTCGCTGAGTAGTGCGCGAGCAAAATTTAAGCTACAACAAGGCAAGGCT
TGACCGACAATTGCATGAAGAATCTGCTTAGGGTTAGGCGTTTTGCGCTGCTTCGCGATGTACGGGCCAG
ATATACGCGTTG
